Addgene plasmid #76184: FGFR2 gRNA (BRDN0001149360)
Purpose: 3rd generation lentiviral gRNA plasmid targeting human FGFR2
Depositing lab: John Doench & David Root. Depositing organization: Broad Institute. Publication: Optimized sgRNA design to maximize activity and minimize off-target effects of CRISPR-Cas9. Doench JG, Fusi N, Sullender M, Hegde M, Vaimberg EW, Donovan KF, Smith I, Tothova Z, Wilen C, Orchard R, Virgin HW, Listgarten J, Root DE. Nat Biotechnol. 2016 Jan 18. doi: 10.1038/nbt.3437. PubMed 26780180.
Backbone
  Vector backbone: lentiGuide-Puro
  Backbone manufacturer: Zhang Lab (Addgene plasmid # 52963)
  Vector type: Mammalian Expression, Lentiviral, CRISPR
  Selectable markers: Puromycin
Growth in bacteria
  Bacterial resistance: Ampicillin, 100 μg/mL
  Growth temperature: 37°C
  Growth strain: DH5alpha
  Copy number: High Copy
Gene/Insert
  Gene/Insert name: FGFR2 (alt names: FGFR2; NM_001144913.1)
  gRNA/shRNA sequence: TGTGTCTGTTCTAGCACTCG
  Species: H. sapiens (human)
  Entrez Gene: FGFR2 (a.k.a. BBDS, BEK, BFR-1, CD332, CEK3, CFD1, ECT1, JWS, K-SAM, KGFR, TK14, TK25)
  Promoter: hU6
  Cloning method: Unknown
  Sequencing primers: 5′ U6-F; 3′ pS2-R
Terms and licenses: Academic/Nonprofit Terms; Industry Terms: Not Available to Industry
Depositor comments: The gRNA was designed to target the following Genbank reference sequence(s): NM_001144913.1,NM_001144919.1,NM_022970.3. Note that this plasmid does NOT contain Cas9. It should be used in conjunction with lentiCas9-Blast (Addgene #52962) or otherwise with cell lines already expressing Cas9. Browse the full kinome gRNA library at http://www.addgene.org/pooled-library/broadgpp-human-kinome/ or visit http://www.broadinstitute.org/rnai/public/ for detailed protocols and information.
How to cite: FGFR2 gRNA (BRDN0001149360) was a gift from John Doench & David Root (Addgene plasmid # 76184 ; http://n2t.net/addgene:76184 ; RRID:Addgene_76184)
