[The description below was written by a language model from this plasmid's Addgene catalogue record and pLannotate feature annotations shown in this document.]
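Description:
FGFR2 gRNA (BRDN0001149360) is a third-generation lentiviral CRISPR guide plasmid built on the lentiGuide-Puro backbone, carrying a single guide RNA directed against human FGFR2, the fibroblast growth factor receptor 2 tyrosine kinase. It is one member of a human kinome gRNA collection, and the guide was designed against several FGFR2 reference transcripts. In bacteria the plasmid replicates from a high-copy ColE1/pUC-type origin and is selected with ampicillin through the β-lactamase gene. An f1 origin, an SV40 origin and residual lac, T7 and T3 elements are also annotated in the backbone.

The viral portion begins with an RSV promoter fused to a truncated HIV-1 5' LTR, which drives production of the genomic RNA in packaging cells without Tat. This is followed by the Ψ packaging signal with a partial gag sequence and the Rev response element for nuclear export. The genome ends in a self-inactivating ΔU3 3' LTR, with an SV40 polyadenylation signal just downstream. Within this frame, a human U6 RNA polymerase III promoter expresses the FGFR2 spacer joined to the Streptococcus pyogenes Cas9 guide scaffold. The cPPT/CTS element that follows aids nuclear import of the viral genome. A separate EF-1α core promoter with its first intron drives puromycin N-acetyltransferase, allowing selection of transduced mammalian cells, and a WPRE enhances expression of that transcript.

The plasmid does not encode Cas9. It is meant for use alongside a separate Cas9 lentiviral vector or in cells that already express Cas9, typically to disrupt FGFR2 in human cells.
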