Features (pLannotate 1.2.2; 29 found; start..end, strand, type, name):
     14..80      +  CDS            small t antigen (fragment): SV40 (simian virus 40) small t antigen
    106..317     +  promoter       EF-1α core promoter: core promoter for human elongation factor EF-1α
    318..1256    +  intron         EF-1α intron A: intron upstream of the start codon of human EF-1α
   1278..1877    +  CDS            PuroR (fragment): puromycin N-acetyltransferase; pac from Streptomyces; confers resistance to puromycin
   1893..2481    +  misc_feature   WPRE: woodchuck hepatitis virus posttranscriptional regulatory element
   2532..2551    +  misc_feature   cPPT/CTS (fragment): central polypurine tract and central termination sequence of HIV-1
   2553..2786    +  LTR            3' LTR (ΔU3): self-inactivating 3' long terminal repeat (LTR) from HIV-1
   2864..2985    +  polyA_signal   SV40 poly(A) signal: SV40 polyadenylation signal
   3025..3160    +  rep_origin     SV40 ori: SV40 origin of replication
   3181..3199    -  promoter       T7 promoter: promoter for bacteriophage T7 RNA polymerase
   3207..3362    +  CDS            lacZα (fragment): LacZα fragment of β-galactosidase; lacZ fragment
   3367..3795    +  rep_origin     f1 ori (sequence partly withheld): f1 bacteriophage origin of replication; arrow indicates direction of (+) strand synthesis
   3848..3952    +  promoter       AmpR promoter: bla
   3953..4813    +  CDS            AmpR: β-lactamase; bla; confers resistance to ampicillin, carbenicillin, and related antibiotics
   4984..5572    +  rep_origin     ori: high-copy-number ColE1/pMB1/pBR322/pUC origin of replication
   5755..5847    +  CDS            lacI (fragment): lac repressor; lacI; The lac repressor binds to the lac operator to inhibit transcription in E. coli. This inhibition can be relieved by adding lactose or isopropyl-β-D-thiogalactopyranoside (IPTG).
   5860..5881    +  protein_bind   CAP binding site: CAP binding activates transcription in the presence of cAMP. E. coli catabolite activator protein
   5896..5926    +  promoter       lac promoter: promoter for the E. coli lac operon
   5934..5950    +  protein_bind   lac operator: The lac repressor binds to the lac operator to inhibit transcription in E. coli. This inhibition can be relieved by adding lactose or isopropyl-β-D-thiogalactopyranoside (IPTG). lac repressor encoded by lacI
   5995..6013    +  promoter       T3 promoter: promoter for bacteriophage T3 RNA polymerase
   6041..6267    +  promoter       RSV promoter: Rous sarcoma virus enhancer/promoter
   6268..6448    +  LTR            5' LTR (truncated): truncated 5' long terminal repeat (LTR) from HIV-1
   6495..6620    +  misc_feature   HIV-1 Ψ: packaging signal of human immunodeficiency virus type 1
   6604..6967    +  CDS            HIV-1 gag (fragment): gag protein from human immunodeficiency virus 1; gag
   7113..7346    +  misc_feature   RRE: The Rev response element (RRE) of HIV-1 allows for Rev-dependent mRNA export from the nucleus to the cytoplasm.
   7723..7749    +  CDS            Rev (fragment): human immunodeficiency virus 1 (HIV-1) Rev protein; rev; enhances nuclear export of unspliced and incompletely spliced viral mRNAs
   7753..7993    +  promoter       U6 promoter: RNA polymerase III promoter for human U6 snRNA
   8023..8098    +  misc_RNA       gRNA scaffold: guide RNA scaffold for the Streptococcus pyogenes CRISPR/Cas9 system
   8154..8271    +  misc_feature   cPPT/CTS: central polypurine tract and central termination sequence of HIV-1
>Addgene plasmid #76184 | FGFR2 gRNA (BRDN0001149360) | addgene full sequence | sequence record 185346 | Addgene Assembled Sequence
CCCGGGTGCAAAGATGGATAAAGTTTTAAACAGAGAGGAATCTTTGCAGCTAATGGACCTTCTAGGTCTT
GAAAGGAGTGGGAATTGGCTCCGGTGCCCGTCAGTGGGCAGAGCGCACATCGCCCACAGTCCCCGAGAAG
TTGGGGGGAGGGGTCGGCAATTGATCCGGTGCCTAGAGAAGGTGGCGCGGGGTAAACTGGGAAAGTGATG
TCGTGTACTGGCTCCGCCTTTTTCCCGAGGGTGGGGGAGAACCGTATATAAGTGCAGTAGTCGCCGTGAA
CGTTCTTTTTCGCAACGGGTTTGCCGCCAGAACACAGGTAAGTGCCGTGTGTGGTTCCCGCGGGCCTGGC
CTCTTTACGGGTTATGGCCCTTGCGTGCCTTGAATTACTTCCACCTGGCTGCAGTACGTGATTCTTGATC
CCGAGCTTCGGGTTGGAAGTGGGTGGGAGAGTTCGAGGCCTTGCGCTTAAGGAGCCCCTTCGCCTCGTGC
TTGAGTTGAGGCCTGGCCTGGGCGCTGGGGCCGCCGCGTGCGAATCTGGTGGCACCTTCGCGCCTGTCTC
GCTGCTTTCGATAAGTCTCTAGCCATTTAAAATTTTTGATGACCTGCTGCGACGCTTTTTTTCTGGCAAG
ATAGTCTTGTAAATGCGGGCCAAGATCTGCACACTGGTATTTCGGTTTTTGGGGCCGCGGGCGGCGACGG
GGCCCGTGCGTCCCAGCGCACATGTTCGGCGAGGCGGGGCCTGCGAGCGCGGCCACCGAGAATCGGACGG
GGGTAGTCTCAAGCTGGCCGGCCTGCTCTGGTGCCTGGCCTCGCGCCGCCGTGTATCGCCCCGCCCTGGG
CGGCAAGGCTGGCCCGGTCGGCACCAGTTGCGTGAGCGGAAAGATGGCCGCTTCCCGGCCCTGCTGCAGG
GAGCTCAAAATGGAGGACGCGGCGCTCGGGAGAGCGGGCGGGTGAGTCACCCACACAAAGGAAAAGGGCC
TTTCCGTCCTCAGCCGTCGCTTCATGTGACTCCACGGAGTACCGGGCGCCGTCCAGGCACCTCGATTAGT
TCTCGAGCTTTTGGAGTACGTCGTCTTTAGGTTGGGGGGAGGGGTTTTATGCGATGGAGTTTCCCCACAC
TGAGTGGGTGGAGACTGAAGTTAGGCCAGCTTGGCACTTGATGTAATTCTCCTTGGAATTTGCCCTTTTT
GAGTTTGGATCTTGGTTCATTCTCAAGCCTCAGACAGTGGTTCAAAGTTTTTTTCTTCCATTTCAGGTGT
CGTGACGTACGGCCACCATGACCGAGTACAAGCCCACGGTGCGCCTCGCCACCCGCGACGACGTCCCCAG
GGCCGTACGCACCCTCGCCGCCGCGTTCGCCGACTACCCCGCCACGCGCCACACCGTCGATCCGGACCGC
CACATCGAGCGGGTCACCGAGCTGCAAGAACTCTTCCTCACGCGCGTCGGGCTCGACATCGGCAAGGTGT
GGGTCGCGGACGACGGCGCCGCCGTGGCGGTCTGGACCACGCCGGAGAGCGTCGAAGCGGGGGCGGTGTT
CGCCGAGATCGGCCCGCGCATGGCCGAGTTGAGCGGTTCCCGGCTGGCCGCGCAGCAACAGATGGAAGGC
CTCCTGGCGCCGCACCGGCCCAAGGAGCCCGCGTGGTTCCTGGCCACCGTCGGAGTCTCGCCCGACCACC
AGGGCAAGGGTCTGGGCAGCGCCGTCGTGCTCCCCGGAGTGGAGGCGGCCGAGCGCGCCGGGGTGCCCGC
CTTCCTGGAGACCTCCGCGCCCCGCAACCTCCCCTTCTACGAGCGGCTCGGCTTCACCGTCACCGCCGAC
GTCGAGGTGCCCGAAGGACCGCGCACCTGGTGCATGACCCGCAAGCCCGGTGCCTGAACGCGTTAAGTCG
ACAATCAACCTCTGGATTACAAAATTTGTGAAAGATTGACTGGTATTCTTAACTATGTTGCTCCTTTTAC
GCTATGTGGATACGCTGCTTTAATGCCTTTGTATCATGCTATTGCTTCCCGTATGGCTTTCATTTTCTCC
TCCTTGTATAAATCCTGGTTGCTGTCTCTTTATGAGGAGTTGTGGCCCGTTGTCAGGCAACGTGGCGTGG
TGTGCACTGTGTTTGCTGACGCAACCCCCACTGGTTGGGGCATTGCCACCACCTGTCAGCTCCTTTCCGG
GACTTTCGCTTTCCCCCTCCCTATTGCCACGGCGGAACTCATCGCCGCCTGCCTTGCCCGCTGCTGGACA
GGGGCTCGGCTGTTGGGCACTGACAATTCCGTGGTGTTGTCGGGGAAATCATCGTCCTTTCCTTGGCTGC
TCGCCTGTGTTGCCACCTGGATTCTGCGCGGGACGTCCTTCTGCTACGTCCCTTCGGCCCTCAATCCAGC
GGACCTTCCTTCCCGCGGCCTGCTGCCGGCTCTGCGGCCTCTTCCGCGTCTTCGCCTTCGCCCTCAGACG
AGTCGGATCTCCCTTTGGGCCGCCTCCCCGCGTCGACTTTAAGACCAATGACTTACAAGGCAGCTGTAGA
TCTTAGCCACTTTTTAAAAGAAAAGGGGGGACTGGAAGGGCTAATTCACTCCCAACGAAGACAAGATCTG
CTTTTTGCTTGTACTGGGTCTCTCTGGTTAGACCAGATCTGAGCCTGGGAGCTCTCTGGCTAACTAGGGA
ACCCACTGCTTAAGCCTCAATAAAGCTTGCCTTGAGTGCTTCAAGTAGTGTGTGCCCGTCTGTTGTGTGA
CTCTGGTAACTAGAGATCCCTCAGACCCTTTTAGTCAGTGTGGAAAATCTCTAGCAGTACGTATAGTAGT
TCATGTCATCTTATTATTCAGTATTTATAACTTGCAAAGAAATGAATATCAGAGAGTGAGAGGAACTTGT
TTATTGCAGCTTATAATGGTTACAAATAAAGCAATAGCATCACAAATTTCACAAATAAAGCATTTTTTTC
ACTGCATTCTAGTTGTGGTTTGTCCAAACTCATCAATGTATCTTATCATGTCTGGCTCTAGCTATCCCGC
CCCTAACTCCGCCCATCCCGCCCCTAACTCCGCCCAGTTCCGCCCATTCTCCGCCCCATGGCTGACTAAT
TTTTTTTATTTATGCAGAGGCCGAGGCCGCCTCGGCCTCTGAGCTATTCCAGAAGTAGTGAGGAGGCTTT
TTTGGAGGCCTAGGGACGTACCCAATTCGCCCTATAGTGAGTCGTATTACGCGCGCTCACTGGCCGTCGT
TTTACAACGTCGTGACTGGGAAAACCCTGGCGTTACCCAACTTAATCGCCTTGCAGCACATCCCCCTTTC
GCCAGCTGGCGTAATAGCGAAGAGGCCCGCACCGATCGCCCTTCCCAACAGTTGCGCAGCCTGAATGGCG
AATGGG
[124 nt withheld, positions 3367-3490]
C
[91 nt withheld, positions 3492-3582]
A
[49 nt withheld, positions 3584-3632]
CCTTTGACGTTGGAGTCCACGTTCTTT
[37 nt withheld, positions 3660-3696]
ACCCTATCTCGGTCTATTCTTTTGATTTATAAGGGATTTTGCCGATTTCGGCCTATTGGTTAAAAAATGA
GCTGATTTAACAAAAATTTAACGCGAATTTTAACAAAATATTAACGCTTACAATTTAGGTGGCACTTTTC
GGGGAAATGTGCGCGGAACCCCTATTTGTTTATTTTTCTAAATACATTCAAATATGTATCCGCTCATGAG
ACAATAACCCTGATAAATGCTTCAATAATATTGAAAAAGGAAGAGTATGAGTATTCAACATTTCCGTGTC
GCCCTTATTCCCTTTTTTGCGGCATTTTGCCTTCCTGTTTTTGCTCACCCAGAAACGCTGGTGAAAGTAA
AAGATGCTGAAGATCAGTTGGGTGCACGAGTGGGTTACATCGAACTGGATCTCAACAGCGGTAAGATCCT
TGAGAGTTTTCGCCCCGAAGAACGTTTTCCAATGATGAGCACTTTTAAAGTTCTGCTATGTGGCGCGGTA
TTATCCCGTATTGACGCCGGGCAAGAGCAACTCGGTCGCCGCATACACTATTCTCAGAATGACTTGGTTG
AGTACTCACCAGTCACAGAAAAGCATCTTACGGATGGCATGACAGTAAGAGAATTATGCAGTGCTGCCAT
AACCATGAGTGATAACACTGCGGCCAACTTACTTCTGACAACGATCGGAGGACCGAAGGAGCTAACCGCT
TTTTTGCACAACATGGGGGATCATGTAACTCGCCTTGATCGTTGGGAACCGGAGCTGAATGAAGCCATAC
CAAACGACGAGCGTGACACCACGATGCCTGTAGCAATGGCAACAACGTTGCGCAAACTATTAACTGGCGA
ACTACTTACTCTAGCTTCCCGGCAACAATTAATAGACTGGATGGAGGCGGATAAAGTTGCAGGACCACTT
CTGCGCTCGGCCCTTCCGGCTGGCTGGTTTATTGCTGATAAATCTGGAGCCGGTGAGCGTGGGTCTCGCG
GTATCATTGCAGCACTGGGGCCAGATGGTAAGCCCTCCCGTATCGTAGTTATCTACACGACGGGGAGTCA
GGCAACTATGGATGAACGAAATAGACAGATCGCTGAGATAGGTGCCTCACTGATTAAGCATTGGTAACTG
TCAGACCAAGTTTACTCATATATACTTTAGATTGATTTAAAACTTCATTTTTAATTTAAAAGGATCTAGG
TGAAGATCCTTTTTGATAATCTCATGACCAAAATCCCTTAACGTGAGTTTTCGTTCCACTGAGCGTCAGA
CCCCGTAGAAAAGATCAAAGGATCTTCTTGAGATCCTTTTTTTCTGCGCGTAATCTGCTGCTTGCAAACA
AAAAAACCACCGCTACCAGCGGTGGTTTGTTTGCCGGATCAAGAGCTACCAACTCTTTTTCCGAAGGTAA
CTGGCTTCAGCAGAGCGCAGATACCAAATACTGTTCTTCTAGTGTAGCCGTAGTTAGGCCACCACTTCAA
GAACTCTGTAGCACCGCCTACATACCTCGCTCTGCTAATCCTGTTACCAGTGGCTGCTGCCAGTGGCGAT
AAGTCGTGTCTTACCGGGTTGGACTCAAGACGATAGTTACCGGATAAGGCGCAGCGGTCGGGCTGAACGG
GGGGTTCGTGCACACAGCCCAGCTTGGAGCGAACGACCTACACCGAACTGAGATACCTACAGCGTGAGCT
ATGAGAAAGCGCCACGCTTCCCGAAGGGAGAAAGGCGGACAGGTATCCGGTAAGCGGCAGGGTCGGAACA
GGAGAGCGCACGAGGGAGCTTCCAGGGGGAAACGCCTGGTATCTTTATAGTCCTGTCGGGTTTCGCCACC
TCTGACTTGAGCGTCGATTTTTGTGATGCTCGTCAGGGGGGCGGAGCCTATGGAAAAACGCCAGCAACGC
GGCCTTTTTACGGTTCCTGGCCTTTTGCTGGCCTTTTGCTCACATGTTCTTTCCTGCGTTATCCCCTGAT
TCTGTGGATAACCGTATTACCGCCTTTGAGTGAGCTGATACCGCTCGCCGCAGCCGAACGACCGAGCGCA
GCGAGTCAGTGAGCGAGGAAGCGGAAGAGCGCCCAATACGCAAACCGCCTCTCCCCGCGCGTTGGCCGAT
TCATTAATGCAGCTGGCACGACAGGTTTCCCGACTGGAAAGCGGGCAGTGAGCGCAACGCAATTAATGTG
AGTTAGCTCACTCATTAGGCACCCCAGGCTTTACACTTTATGCTTCCGGCTCGTATGTTGTGTGGAATTG
TGAGCGGATAACAATTTCACACAGGAAACAGCTATGACCATGATTACGCCAAGCGCGCAATTAACCCTCA
CTAAAGGGAACAAAAGCTGGAGCTGCAAGCTTAATGTAGTCTTATGCAATACTCTTGTAGTCTTGCAACA
TGGTAACGATGAGTTAGCAACATGCCTTACAAGGAGAGAAAAAGCACCGTGCATGCCGATTGGTGGAAGT
AAGGTGGTACGATCGTGCCTTATTAGGAAGGCAACAGACGGGTCTGACATGGATTGGACGAACCACTGAA
TTGCCGCATTGCAGAGATATTGTATTTAAGTGCCTAGCTCGATACATAAACGGGTCTCTCTGGTTAGACC
AGATCTGAGCCTGGGAGCTCTCTGGCTAACTAGGGAACCCACTGCTTAAGCCTCAATAAAGCTTGCCTTG
AGTGCTTCAAGTAGTGTGTGCCCGTCTGTTGTGTGACTCTGGTAACTAGAGATCCCTCAGACCCTTTTAG
TCAGTGTGGAAAATCTCTAGCAGTGGCGCCCGAACAGGGACTTGAAAGCGAAAGGGAAACCAGAGGAGCT
CTCTCGACGCAGGACTCGGCTTGCTGAAGCGCGCACGGCAAGAGGCGAGGGGCGGCGACTGGTGAGTACG
CCAAAAATTTTGACTAGCGGAGGCTAGAAGGAGAGAGATGGGTGCGAGAGCGTCAGTATTAAGCGGGGGA
GAATTAGATCGCGATGGGAAAAAATTCGGTTAAGGCCAGGGGGAAAGAAAAAATATAAATTAAAACATAT
AGTATGGGCAAGCAGGGAGCTAGAACGATTCGCAGTTAATCCTGGCCTGTTAGAAACATCAGAAGGCTGT
AGACAAATACTGGGACAGCTACAACCATCCCTTCAGACAGGATCAGAAGAACTTAGATCATTATATAATA
CAGTAGCAACCCTCTATTGTGTGCATCAAAGGATAGAGATAAAAGACACCAAGGAAGCTTTAGACAAGAT
AGAGGAAGAGCAAAACAAAAGTAAGACCACCGCACAGCAAGCGGCCGCTGATCTTCAGACCTGGAGGAGG
AGATATGAGGGACAATTGGAGAAGTGAATTATATAAATATAAAGTAGTAAAAATTGAACCATTAGGAGTA
GCACCCACCAAGGCAAAGAGAAGAGTGGTGCAGAGAGAAAAAAGAGCAGTGGGAATAGGAGCTTTGTTCC
TTGGGTTCTTGGGAGCAGCAGGAAGCACTATGGGCGCAGCGTCAATGACGCTGACGGTACAGGCCAGACA
ATTATTGTCTGGTATAGTGCAGCAGCAGAACAATTTGCTGAGGGCTATTGAGGCGCAACAGCATCTGTTG
CAACTCACAGTCTGGGGCATCAAGCAGCTCCAGGCAAGAATCCTGGCTGTGGAAAGATACCTAAAGGATC
AACAGCTCCTGGGGATTTGGGGTTGCTCTGGAAAACTCATTTGCACCACTGCTGTGCCTTGGAATGCTAG
TTGGAGTAATAAATCTCTGGAACAGATTTGGAATCACACGACCTGGATGGAGTGGGACAGAGAAATTAAC
AATTACACAAGCTTAATACACTCCTTAATTGAAGAATCGCAAAACCAGCAAGAAAAGAATGAACAAGAAT
TATTGGAATTAGATAAATGGGCAAGTTTGTGGAATTGGTTTAACATAACAAATTGGCTGTGGTATATAAA
ATTATTCATAATGATAGTAGGAGGCTTGGTAGGTTTAAGAATAGTTTTTGCTGTACTTTCTATAGTGAAT
AGAGTTAGGCAGGGATATTCACCATTATCGTTTCAGACCCACCTCCCAACCCCGAGGGGACCCAGAGAGG
GCCTATTTCCCATGATTCCTTCATATTTGCATATACGATACAAGGCTGTTAGAGAGATAATTAGAATTAA
TTTGACTGTAAACACAAAGATATTAGTACAAAATACGTGACGTAGAAAGTAATAATTTCTTGGGTAGTTT
GCAGTTTTAAAATTATGTTTTAAAATGGACTATCATATGCTTACCGTAACTTGAAAGTATTTCGATTTCT
TGGCTTTATATATCTTGTGGAAAGGACGAAACACCGTGTGTCTGTTCTAGCACTCGGTTTTAGAGCTAGA
AATAGCAAGTTAAAATAAGGCTAGTCCGTTATCAACTTGAAAAAGTGGCACCGAGTCGGTGCTTTTTTAA
GCTTGGCGTAACTAGATCTTGAGACAAATGGCAGTATTCATCCACAATTTTAAAAGAAAAGGGGGGATTG
GGGGGTACAGTGCAGGGGAAAGAATAGTAGACATAATAGCAACAGACATACAAACTAAAGAATTACAAAA
ACAAATTACAAAAATTCAAAATTTTCGGGTTTATTACAGGGACAGCAGAGATCCACTTTGGCGCCGGCTC
GAGGGGG
