>Addgene plasmid #76184 | FGFR2 gRNA (BRDN0001149360) | depositor partial sequence | sequence record 143644 | Target Sequence
TGTGTCTGTTCTAGCACTCG
