>Addgene plasmid #76184 | FGFR2 gRNA (BRDN0001149360) | addgene partial sequence | sequence record 185345 | hU6-F
AGAAAGTAATAATTTCTTGGGTAGTTTGCAGTTTTAAAATTATGTTTTAAAATGGACTATCATATGCTTA
CCGTAACTTGAAAGTATTTCGATTTCTTGGCTTTATATATCTTGTGGAAAGGACGAAACACCGTGTGTCT
GTTCTAGCACTCGGTTTTAGAGCTAGAAATAGCAAGTTAAAATAAGGCTAGTCCGTTATCAACTTGAAAA
AGTGGCACCGAGTCGGTGCTTTTTTAAGCTTGGCGTAACTAGATCTTGAGACAAATGGCAGTATTCATCC
ACAATTTTAAAAGAAAAGGGGGGATTGGGGGGTACAGTGCAGGGGAAAGAATAGTAGACATAATAGCAAC
AGACATACAAACTAAAGAATTACAAAAACAAATTACAAAAATTCAAAATTTTCGGGTTTATTACAGGGAC
AGCAGAGATCCACTTTGGCGCCGGCTCGAGGGGGCCCGGGTGCAAAGATGGATAAAGTTTTAAACAGAGA
GGAATCTTTGCAGCTAATGGACCTTCTAGGTCTTGAAAGGAGTGGGAATTGGCTCCGGTGCCCGTCAGTG
GGCAGAGCGC
